>Addgene plasmid #144721 | TFORF3245 | addgene full sequence | sequence record 391506 | Addgene NGS Result
TTAATGTAGTCTTATGCAATACTCTTGTAGTCTTGCAACATGGTAACGATGAGTTAGCAACATGCCTTAC
AAGGAGAGAAAAAGCACCGTGCATGCCGATTGGTGGAAGTAAGGTGGTACGATCGTGCCTTATTAGGAAG
GCAACAGACGGGTCTGACATGGATTGGACGAACCACTGAATTGCCGCATTGCAGAGATATTGTATTTAAG
TGCCTAGCTCGATACATAAACGGGTCTCTCTGGTTAGACCAGATCTGAGCCTGGGAGCTCTCTGGCTAAC
TAGGGAACCCACTGCTTAAGCCTCAATAAAGCTTGCCTTGAGTGCTTCAAGTAGTGTGTGCCCGTCTGTT
GTGTGACTCTGGTAACTAGAGATCCCTCAGACCCTTTTAGTCAGTGTGGAAAATCTCTAGCAGTGGCGCC
CGAACAGGGACTTGAAAGCGAAAGGGAAACCAGAGGAGCTCTCTCGACGCAGGACTCGGCTTGCTGAAGC
GCGCACGGCAAGAGGCGAGGGGCGGCGACTGGTGAGTACGCCAAAAATTTTGACTAGCGGAGGCTAGAAG
GAGAGAGATGGGTGCGAGAGCGTCAGTATTAAGCGGGGGAGAATTAGATCGCGATGGGAAAAAATTCGGT
TAAGGCCAGGGGGAAAGAAAAAATATAAATTAAAACATATAGTATGGGCAAGCAGGGAGCTAGAACGATT
CGCAGTTAATCCTGGCCTGTTAGAAACATCAGAAGGCTGTAGACAAATACTGGGACAGCTACAACCATCC
CTTCAGACAGGATCAGAAGAACTTAGATCATTATATAATACAGTAGCAACCCTCTATTGTGTGCATCAAA
GGATAGAGATAAAAGACACCAAGGAAGCTTTAGACAAGATAGAGGAAGAGCAAAACAAAAGTAAGACCAC
CGCACAGCAAGCGGCCGCTGATCTTCAGACCTGGAGGAGGAGATATGAGGGACAATTGGAGAAGTGAATT
ATATAAATATAAAGTAGTAAAAATTGAACCATTAGGAGTAGCACCCACCAAGGCAAAGAGAAGAGTGGTG
CAGAGAGAAAAAAGAGCAGTGGGAATAGGAGCTTTGTTCCTTGGGTTCTTGGGAGCAGCAGGAAGCACTA
TGGGCGCAGCGTCAATGACGCTGACGGTACAGGCCAGACAATTATTGTCTGGTATAGTGCAGCAGCAGAA
CAATTTGCTGAGGGCTATTGAGGCGCAACAGCATCTGTTGCAACTCACAGTCTGGGGCATCAAGCAGCTC
CAGGCAAGAATCCTGGCTGTGGAAAGATACCTAAAGGATCAACAGCTCCTGGGGATTTGGGGTTGCTCTG
GAAAACTCATTTGCACCACTGCTGTGCCTTGGAATGCTAGTTGGAGTAATAAATCTCTGGAACAGATTTG
GAATCACACGACCTGGATGGAGTGGGACAGAGAAATTAACAATTACACAAGCTTAATACACTCCTTAATT
GAAGAATCGCAAAACCAGCAAGAAAAGAATGAACAAGAATTATTGGAATTAGATAAATGGGCAAGTTTGT
GGAATTGGTTTAACATAACAAATTGGCTGTGGTATATAAAATTATTCATAATGATAGTAGGAGGCTTGGT
AGGTTTAAGAATAGTTTTTGCTGTACTTTCTATAGTGAATAGAGTTAGGCAGGGATATTCACCATTATCG
TTTCAGACCCACCTCCCAACCCCGAGGGGACCCATGCATTGCATCTCAATTAGTCAGCAACCAGGTGTGG
AAAGTCCCCAGGCTCCCCAGCAGGCAGAAGTATGCAAAGCATGCGTCTCAATTAGTCAGCAACCATAGTC
CCGCCCCTAACTCCGCCCATCCCGCCCCTAACTCCGCCCAGTTCCGCCCATTCTCCGCCCCATGGCTGAC
TAATTTTTTTTATTTATGCAGAGGCCGAGGCCGCCTCGGCCTCTGAGCTATTCCAGAAGTAGTGAGGAGG
CTTTTTTGGAGGCCTAGGCTTTTGCAAAAAGCTTTCTAGAGGTACCACCGGAGCTTACCATGACCGAGTA
CAAGCCCACGGTGCGCCTCGCCACCCGCGACGACGTCCCCAGGGCCGTACGCACCCTCGCCGCCGCGTTC
GCCGACTACCCCGCCACGCGCCACACCGTCGATCCGGACCGCCACATCGAGCGGGTCACCGAGCTGCAAG
AACTCTTCCTCACGCGCGTCGGGCTCGACATCGGCAAGGTGTGGGTCGCGGACGACGGCGCCGCCGTGGC
GGTCTGGACCACGCCGGAGAGCGTCGAAGCGGGGGCGGTGTTCGCCGAGATCGGCCCGCGCATGGCCGAG
TTGAGCGGTTCCCGGCTGGCCGCGCAGCAACAGATGGAAGGCCTCCTGGCGCCGCACCGGCCCAAGGAGC
CCGCGTGGTTCCTGGCCACCGTCGGCGTCTCGCCCGACCACCAGGGCAAGGGTCTGGGCAGCGCCGTCGT
GCTCCCCGGAGTGGAGGCGGCCGAGCGCGCCGGGGTGCCCGCCTTCCTGGAGACCTCCGCGCCCCGCAAC
CTCCCCTTCTACGAGCGGCTCGGCTTCACCGTCACCGCCGACGTCGAGGTGCCCGAAGGACCGCGCACCT
GGTGCATGACCCGCAAGCCCGGTGCCAGTTAACGAATTCTAGATCTTGAGACAAATGGCAGTATTCATCC
ACAATTTTAAAAGAAAAGGGGGGATTGGGGGGTACAGTGCAGGGGAAAGAATAGTAGACATAATAGCAAC
AGACATACAAACTAAAGAATTACAAAAACAAATTACAAAAATTCAAAATTTTCGGGTTTATTACAGGGAC
AGCAGAGATCCACTTTGGCGCCGGCTCGAGGCCTGCAGGTGCAAAGATGGATAAAGTTTTAAACAGAGAG
GAATCTTTGCAGCTAATGGACCTTCTAGGTCTTGAAAGGAGTGGGAATTGGCTCCGGTGCCCGTCAGTGG
GCAGAGCGCACATCGCCCACAGTCCCCGAGAAGTTGGGGGGAGGGGTCGGCAATTGAACCGGTGCCTAGA
GAAGGTGGCGCGGGGTAAACTGGGAAAGTGATGTCGTGTACTGGCTCCGCCTTTTTCCCGAGGGTGGGGG
AGAACCGTATATAAGTGCAGTAGTCGCCGTGAACGTTCTTTTTCGCAACGGGTTTGCCGCCAGAACACAG
GTAAGTGCCGTGTGTGGTTCCCGCGGGCCTGGCCTCTTTACGGGTTATGGCCCTTGCGTGCCTTGAATTA
CTTCCACCTGGCTGCAGTACGTGATTCTTGATCCCGAGCTTCGGGTTGGAAGTGGGTGGGAGAGTTCGAG
GCCTTGCGCTTAAGGAGCCCCTTCGCCTCGTGCTTGAGTTGAGGCCTGGCCTGGGCGCTGGGGCCGCCGC
GTGCGAATCTGGTGGCACCTTCGCGCCTGTCTCGCTGCTTTCGATAAGTCTCTAGCCATTTAAAATTTTT
GATGACCTGCTGCGACGCTTTTTTTCTGGCAAGATAGTCTTGTAAATGCGGGCCAAGATCTGCACACTGG
TATTTCGGTTTTTGGGGCCGCGGGCGGCGACGGGGCCCGTGCGTCCCAGCGCACATGTTCGGCGAGGCGG
GGCCTGCGAGCGCGGCCACCGAGAATCGGACGGGGGTAGTCTCAAGCTGGCCGGCCTGCTCTGGTGCCTG
GCCTCGCGCCGCCGTGTATCGCCCCGCCCTGGGCGGCAAGGCTGGCCCGGTCGGCACCAGTTGCGTGAGC
GGAAAGATGGCCGCTTCCCGGCCCTGCTGCAGGGAGCTCAAAATGGAGGACGCGGCGCTCGGGAGAGCGG
GCGGGTGAGTCACCCACACAAAGGAAAAGGGCCTTTCCGTCCTCAGCCGTCGCTTCATGTGACTCCACGG
AGTACCGGGCGCCGTCCAGGCACCTCGATTAGTTCTCGAGCTTTTGGAGTACGTCGTCTTTAGGTTGGGG
GGAGGGGTTTTATGCGATGGAGTTTCCCCACACTGAGTGGGTGGAGACTGAAGTTAGGCCAGCTTGGCAC
TTGATGTAATTCTCCTTGGAATTTGCCCTTTTTGAGTTTGGATCTTGGTTCATTCTCAAGCCTCAGACAG
TGGTTCAAAGTTTTTTTCTTCCATTTCAGGTGTCGTGAGGCTAGCATCGATTGATCAACAAGTTTGTACA
AAAAAGTTGGCATGACGACCCCCAATAAAGGAAACAAGGCCTTGAAGGTGAAGCGGGAGCCGGGTGAGAA
TGGCACCAGCCTGACGGATGAGGAGCTGGTGACCATGTCGGTGCGGGAGCTGAACCAGCACCTGCGGGGC
CTGTCCAAGGAGGAGATCGTCCAGCTGAAGCAGCGCCGGCGCACGCTCAAGAACCGCGGCTACGCTGCCA
GCTGCCGCGTGAAGCGGGTGACGCAGAAGGAGGAGCTGGAGAAGCAGAAGGCGGAGCTGCAGCAGGAGGT
GGAGAAGCTGGCCTCAGAGAACGCCAGCATGAAGCTGGAGCTCGACGCGCTGCGCTCCAAGTACGAGGCG
CTGCAGACCTTCGCCCGGACGGTGGCCCGCAGCCCCGTGGCGCCAGCCCGGGGCCCCCTTGCCGCCGGCC
TGGGGCCCCTCGTCCCAGGCAAGGTGGCCGCCACCAGCGTCATCACAATAGTAAAGTCCAAGACGGATGC
CCGATCGTACCCAACTTTCTTGTACAAAGTGGTTGATATCGGTAAGCCTATCCCTAACCCTCTCCTCGGT
CTCGATTCTACGTAGTAATGAACTAGTCCGTAACTTGAAAGTATTTCGATTTCTTGGCTTTATATATCTT
GTGGAAAGGACGATATGATCAAAGAGGGTTTGCTTCCACGCGTTAAGTCGACAATCAACCTCTGGATTAC
AAAATTTGTGAAAGATTGACTGGTATTCTTAACTATGTTGCTCCTTTTACGCTATGTGGATACGCTGCTT
TAATGCCTTTGTATCATGCTATTGCTTCCCGTATGGCTTTCATTTTCTCCTCCTTGTATAAATCCTGGTT
GCTGTCTCTTTATGAGGAGTTGTGGCCCGTTGTCAGGCAACGTGGCGTGGTGTGCACTGTGTTTGCTGAC
GCAACCCCCACTGGTTGGGGCATTGCCACCACCTGTCAGCTCCTTTCCGGGACTTTCGCTTTCCCCCTCC
CTATTGCCACGGCGGAACTCATCGCCGCCTGCCTTGCCCGCTGCTGGACAGGGGCTCGGCTGTTGGGCAC
TGACAATTCCGTGGTGTTGTCGGGGAAATCATCGTCCTTTCCTTGGCTGCTCGCCTGTGTTGCCACCTGG
ATTCTGCGCGGGACGTCCTTCTGCTACGTCCCTTCGGCCCTCAATCCAGCGGACCTTCCTTCCCGCGGCC
TGCTGCCGGCTCTGCGGCCTCTTCCGCGTCTTCGCCTTCGCCCTCAGACGAGTCGGATCTCCCTTTGGGC
CGCCTCCCCGCGTCGACTTTAAGACCAATGACTTACAAGGCAGCTGTAGATCTTAGCCACTTTTTAAAAG
AAAAGGGGGGACTGGAAGGGCTAATTCACTCCCAACGAAGACAAGATCTGCTTTTTGCTTGTACTGGGTC
TCTCTGGTTAGACCAGATCTGAGCCTGGGAGCTCTCTGGCTAACTAGGGAACCCACTGCTTAAGCCTCAA
TAAAGCTTGCCTTGAGTGCTTCAAGTAGTGTGTGCCCGTCTGTTGTGTGACTCTGGTAACTAGAGATCCC
TCAGACCCTTTTAGTCAGTGTGGAAAATCTCTAGCAGTACGTATAGTAGTTCATGTCATCTTATTATTCA
GTATTTATAACTTGCAAAGAAATGAATATCAGAGAGTGAGAGGAACTTGTTTATTGCAGCTTATAATGGT
TACAAATAAAGCAATAGCATCACAAATTTCACAAATAAAGCATTTTTTTCACTGCATTCTAGTTGTGGTT
TGTCCAAACTCATCAATGTATCTTATCATGTCTGGCTCTAGCTATCCCGCCCCTAACTCCGCCCATCCCG
CCCCTAACTCCGCCCAGTTCCGCCCATTCTCCGCCCCATGGCTGACTAATTTTTTTTATTTATGCAGAGG
CCGAGGCCGCCTCGGCCTCTGAGCTATTCCAGAAGTAGTGAGGAGGCTTTTTTGGAGGCCTAGGGACGTA
CCCAATTCGCCCTATAGTGAGTCGTATTACGCGCGCTCACTGGCCGTCGTTTTACAACGTCGTGACTGGG
AAAACCCTGGCGTTACCCAACTTAATCGCCTTGCAGCACATCCCCCTTTCGCCAGCTGGCGTAATAGCGA
AGAGGCCCGCACCGATCGCCCTTCCCAACAGTTGCGCAGCCTGAATGGCGAATGGG
[124 nt withheld, positions 6287-6410]
C
[91 nt withheld, positions 6412-6502]
A
[49 nt withheld, positions 6504-6552]
CCTTTGACGTTGGAGTCCACGTTCTTT
[37 nt withheld, positions 6580-6616]
ACCCTATCTCGGTCTATTCTTTTGATTTATAAGGGATTTTGCCGATTTCGGCCTATTGGTTAAAAAATGA
GCTGATTTAACAAAAATTTAACGCGAATTTTAACAAAATATTAACGCTTACAATTTAGGTGGCACTTTTC
GGGGAAATGTGCGCGGAACCCCTATTTGTTTATTTTTCTAAATACATTCAAATATGTATCCGCTCATGAG
ACAATAACCCTGATAAATGCTTCAATAATATTGAAAAAGGAAGAGTATGAGTATTCAACATTTCCGTGTC
GCCCTTATTCCCTTTTTTGCGGCATTTTGCCTTCCTGTTTTTGCTCACCCAGAAACGCTGGTGAAAGTAA
AAGATGCTGAAGATCAGTTGGGTGCACGAGTGGGTTACATCGAACTGGATCTCAACAGCGGTAAGATCCT
TGAGAGTTTTCGCCCCGAAGAACGTTTTCCAATGATGAGCACTTTTAAAGTTCTGCTATGTGGCGCGGTA
TTATCCCGTATTGACGCCGGGCAAGAGCAACTCGGTCGCCGCATACACTATTCTCAGAATGACTTGGTTG
AGTACTCACCAGTCACAGAAAAGCATCTTACGGATGGCATGACAGTAAGAGAATTATGCAGTGCTGCCAT
AACCATGAGTGATAACACTGCGGCCAACTTACTTCTGACAACGATCGGAGGACCGAAGGAGCTAACCGCT
TTTTTGCACAACATGGGGGATCATGTAACTCGCCTTGATCGTTGGGAACCGGAGCTGAATGAAGCCATAC
CAAACGACGAGCGTGACACCACGATGCCTGTAGCAATGGCAACAACGTTGCGCAAACTATTAACTGGCGA
ACTACTTACTCTAGCTTCCCGGCAACAATTAATAGACTGGATGGAGGCGGATAAAGTTGCAGGACCACTT
CTGCGCTCGGCCCTTCCGGCTGGCTGGTTTATTGCTGATAAATCTGGAGCCGGTGAGCGTGGGTCTCGCG
GTATCATTGCAGCACTGGGGCCAGATGGTAAGCCCTCCCGTATCGTAGTTATCTACACGACGGGGAGTCA
GGCAACTATGGATGAACGAAATAGACAGATCGCTGAGATAGGTGCCTCACTGATTAAGCATTGGTAACTG
TCAGACCAAGTTTACTCATATATACTTTAGATTGATTTAAAACTTCATTTTTAATTTAAAAGGATCTAGG
TGAAGATCCTTTTTGATAATCTCATGACCAAAATCCCTTAACGTGAGTTTTCGTTCCACTGAGCGTCAGA
CCCCGTAGAAAAGATCAAAGGATCTTCTTGAGATCCTTTTTTTCTGCGCGTAATCTGCTGCTTGCAAACA
AAAAAACCACCGCTACCAGCGGTGGTTTGTTTGCCGGATCAAGAGCTACCAACTCTTTTTCCGAAGGTAA
CTGGCTTCAGCAGAGCGCAGATACCAAATACTGTTCTTCTAGTGTAGCCGTAGTTAGGCCACCACTTCAA
GAACTCTGTAGCACCGCCTACATACCTCGCTCTGCTAATCCTGTTACCAGTGGCTGCTGCCAGTGGCGAT
AAGTCGTGTCTTACCGGGTTGGACTCAAGACGATAGTTACCGGATAAGGCGCAGCGGTCGGGCTGAACGG
GGGGTTCGTGCACACAGCCCAGCTTGGAGCGAACGACCTACACCGAACTGAGATACCTACAGCGTGAGCT
ATGAGAAAGCGCCACGCTTCCCGAAGGGAGAAAGGCGGACAGGTATCCGGTAAGCGGCAGGGTCGGAACA
GGAGAGCGCACGAGGGAGCTTCCAGGGGGAAACGCCTGGTATCTTTATAGTCCTGTCGGGTTTCGCCACC
TCTGACTTGAGCGTCGATTTTTGTGATGCTCGTCAGGGGGGCGGAGCCTATGGAAAAACGCCAGCAACGC
GGCCTTTTTACGGTTCCTGGCCTTTTGCTGGCCTTTTGCTCACATGTTCTTTCCTGCGTTATCCCCTGAT
TCTGTGGATAACCGTATTACCGCCTTTGAGTGAGCTGATACCGCTCGCCGCAGCCGAACGACCGAGCGCA
GCGAGTCAGTGAGCGAGGAAGCGGAAGAGCGCCCAATACGCAAACCGCCTCTCCCCGCGCGTTGGCCGAT
TCATTAATGCAGCTGGCACGACAGGTTTCCCGACTGGAAAGCGGGCAGTGAGCGCAACGCAATTAATGTG
AGTTAGCTCACTCATTAGGCACCCCAGGCTTTACACTTTATGCTTCCGGCTCGTATGTTGTGTGGAATTG
TGAGCGGATAACAATTTCACACAGGAAACAGCTATGACCATGATTACGCCAAGCGCGCAATTAACCCTCA
CTAAAGGGAACAAAAGCTGGAGCTGCAAGC
Features (pLannotate 1.2.2; 34 found; start..end, strand, type, name):
      5..231     +  promoter       RSV promoter: Rous sarcoma virus enhancer/promoter
    232..412     +  LTR            5' LTR (truncated): truncated 5' long terminal repeat (LTR) from HIV-1
    459..584     +  misc_feature   HIV-1 Ψ: packaging signal of human immunodeficiency virus type 1
    568..931     +  CDS            HIV-1 gag (fragment): gag protein from human immunodeficiency virus 1; gag
   1077..1310    +  misc_feature   RRE: The Rev response element (RRE) of HIV-1 allows for Rev-dependent mRNA export from the nucleus to the cytoplasm.
   1687..1713    +  CDS            Rev (fragment): human immunodeficiency virus 1 (HIV-1) Rev protein; rev; enhances nuclear export of unspliced and incompletely spliced viral mRNAs
   1720..1743    +  promoter       SV40 promoter (fragment): SV40 early promoter
   1744..1815    +  promoter       SV40 promoter (fragment): SV40 enhancer and early promoter
   1839..1974    +  rep_origin     SV40 ori: SV40 origin of replication
   2020..2616    +  CDS            PuroR (fragment): puromycin N-acetyltransferase; pac from Streptomyces; confers resistance to puromycin
   2665..2782    +  misc_feature   cPPT/CTS: central polypurine tract and central termination sequence of HIV-1
   2847..2913    +  CDS            small t antigen (fragment): SV40 (simian virus 40) small t antigen
   2920..4098    +  promoter       EF-1α promoter: strong constitutive promoter for human elongation factor EF-1α
   4119..4136    +  protein_bind   attB1 (fragment): mutant version of attB; core recombination site for the Gateway® BP reaction BP Clonase™
   4142..4627    +  CDS            MAFG: MAFG_HUMAN - Experimental evidence at protein level: Swiss-Prot protein existence level 1. Since they lack a putative transactivation domain, the small Mafs behave as transcriptional repressors when they dimerize among themselves (PubMed:11154691). However, they seem to serve as transcriptional activators by dimerizing with other (usually larger) basic-zipper proteins, such as NFE2, NFE2L1 and NFE2L2, and recruiting them to specific DNA-binding sites (PubMed:8932385, PubMed:9421508, PubMed:11154691). Small Maf proteins heterodimerize with Fos and may act as competitive repressors of the NFE2L2
   4629..4653    -  protein_bind   attB2: mutant version of attB; recombination site for the Gateway® BP reaction BP Clonase™
   4661..4702    +  CDS            V5 tag: epitope tag from simian virus 5
   4718..4771    +  promoter       U6 promoter (fragment): RNA polymerase III promoter for human U6 snRNA
   4813..5401    +  misc_feature   WPRE: woodchuck hepatitis virus posttranscriptional regulatory element
   5452..5471    +  misc_feature   cPPT/CTS (fragment): central polypurine tract and central termination sequence of HIV-1
   5473..5706    +  LTR            3' LTR (ΔU3): self-inactivating 3' long terminal repeat (LTR) from HIV-1
   5784..5905    +  polyA_signal   SV40 poly(A) signal: SV40 polyadenylation signal
   5945..6080    +  rep_origin     SV40 ori: SV40 origin of replication
   6101..6119    -  promoter       T7 promoter: promoter for bacteriophage T7 RNA polymerase
   6127..6282    +  CDS            lacZα (fragment): LacZα fragment of β-galactosidase; lacZ fragment
   6287..6715    +  rep_origin     f1 ori (sequence partly withheld): f1 bacteriophage origin of replication; arrow indicates direction of (+) strand synthesis
   6768..6872    +  promoter       AmpR promoter: bla
   6873..7733    +  CDS            AmpR: β-lactamase; bla; confers resistance to ampicillin, carbenicillin, and related antibiotics
   7904..8492    +  rep_origin     ori: high-copy-number ColE1/pMB1/pBR322/pUC origin of replication
   8675..8767    +  CDS            lacI (fragment): lac repressor; lacI; The lac repressor binds to the lac operator to inhibit transcription in E. coli. This inhibition can be relieved by adding lactose or isopropyl-β-D-thiogalactopyranoside (IPTG).
   8780..8801    +  protein_bind   CAP binding site: CAP binding activates transcription in the presence of cAMP. E. coli catabolite activator protein
   8816..8846    +  promoter       lac promoter: promoter for the E. coli lac operon
   8854..8870    +  protein_bind   lac operator: The lac repressor binds to the lac operator to inhibit transcription in E. coli. This inhibition can be relieved by adding lactose or isopropyl-β-D-thiogalactopyranoside (IPTG). lac repressor encoded by lacI
   8915..8933    +  promoter       T3 promoter: promoter for bacteriophage T3 RNA polymerase
