[The description below was written by a language model from this plasmid's Addgene catalogue record and pLannotate feature annotations shown in this document.]
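Description:
TFORF3245 is a third-generation, self-inactivating lentiviral expression plasmid built on the pLX_TRC317 backbone and carrying the human MAFG open reading frame. It belongs to a barcoded transcription factor ORF collection intended for overexpression and pooled screening in mammalian cells. In bacteria it is maintained through a high-copy ColE1/pUC-type origin with ampicillin resistance (β-lactamase). An f1 origin and remnants of a lac/lacZα cloning region with T7 and T3 promoters are also present in the backbone. The depositor warns that the plasmid can recombine during propagation, a common issue with LTR-containing vectors.

The viral portion begins with an RSV promoter fused to a truncated HIV-1 5' LTR, which drives genomic RNA production in packaging cells. This is followed by the Ψ packaging signal, a gag fragment, the RRE for Rev-dependent nuclear export and a cPPT/CTS element, and it ends in a ΔU3 3' LTR that inactivates LTR promoter activity after integration. Within the provirus, an SV40 early promoter drives puromycin N-acetyltransferase for selection of transduced cells. A separate EF-1α promoter drives MAFG, which was inserted by Gateway recombination and is flanked by attB1 and attB2 sites. A V5 epitope tag lies just downstream of attB2, giving a C-terminal fusion according to the record. A WPRE follows to enhance transcript stability and expression.

The catalogue describes a unique 24-bp barcode that identifies the ORF in pooled screens, but the feature table does not annotate it, so its position is not stated. MAFG is a small Maf basic-zipper protein that lacks a transactivation domain. It represses transcription as a homodimer and activates it when paired with partners such as NFE2-family factors.
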