Addgene plasmid #144721: TFORF3245
Purpose: Lentiviral vector for overexpressing transcription factor ORFs with unique 24-bp barcodes. Barcodes facilitate identification of transcription factors in pooled screens.
Depositing lab: Feng Zhang. Depositing organization: Broad Institute. Publication: A transcription factor atlas of directed differentiation. Joung J, Ma S, Tay T, Geiger-Schuller KR, Kirchgatterer PC, Verdine VK, Guo B, Arias-Garcia MA, Allen WE, Singh A, Kuksenko O, Abudayyeh OO, Gootenberg JS, Fu Z, Macrae RK, Buenrostro JD, Regev A, Zhang F. Cell. 2023 Jan 5;186(1):209-229.e26. doi: 10.1016/j.cell.2022.11.026. PubMed 36608654.
Backbone
  Vector backbone: pLX_TRC317
  Backbone manufacturer: Broad Institute Genetic Perturbation Platform
  Backbone size w/o insert (bp): 8264
  Vector type: Mammalian Expression, Lentiviral
  Selectable markers: Puromycin
Growth in bacteria
  Bacterial resistance: Ampicillin, 100 μg/mL
  Growth temperature: 37°C
  Growth strain: NEB Stable
  Copy number: High Copy
Gene/Insert
  Gene/Insert name: MAFG
  Species: H. sapiens (human)
  Insert size (bp): 692
  Entrez Gene: MAFG (a.k.a. hMAF)
  Promoter: EF1a
  Tag / fusion protein: V5 (C terminal on insert)
  Cloning method: Gateway Cloning
  Sequencing primers: 5′ GGGTGGAGACTGAAGTTAGGCCAG; 3′ CACATAGCGTAAAAGGAGCAACATAG
Resource information
  A portion of this plasmid was derived from a plasmid made by: Broad Institute Genetic Perturbation Platform
Terms and licenses: Academic/Nonprofit Terms; Industry Terms: Not Available to Industry
Depositor comments: NM_002359.3 Please test multiple small colonies in case of plasmid recombination. To make this collection available in a timely manner, a portion of this collection was not fully sequenced by Addgene. If an Addgene verified full plasmid sequence is not available, please contact us prior to placing an order to request the full sequence.
How to cite: TFORF3245 was a gift from Feng Zhang (Addgene plasmid # 144721 ; http://n2t.net/addgene:144721 ; RRID:Addgene_144721)
