>Addgene plasmid #144721 | TFORF3245 | depositor partial sequence | sequence record 286278 | Insert
ATCGATTGATCAACAAGTTTGTACAAAAAAGTTGGCATGACGACCCCCAATAAAGGAAACAAGGCCTTGA
AGGTGAAGCGGGAGCCGGGTGAGAATGGCACCAGCCTGACGGATGAGGAGCTGGTGACCATGTCGGTGCG
GGAGCTGAACCAGCACCTGCGGGGCCTGTCCAAGGAGGAGATCGTCCAGCTGAAGCAGCGCCGGCGCACG
CTCAAGAACCGCGGCTACGCTGCCAGCTGCCGCGTGAAGCGGGTGACGCAGAAGGAGGAGCTGGAGAAGC
AGAAGGCGGAGCTGCAGCAGGAGGTGGAGAAGCTGGCCTCAGAGAACGCCAGCATGAAGCTGGAGCTCGA
CGCGCTGCGCTCCAAGTACGAGGCGCTGCAGACCTTCGCCCGGACGGTGGCCCGCAGCCCCGTGGCGCCA
GCCCGGGGCCCCCTTGCCGCCGGCCTGGGGCCCCTCGTCCCAGGCAAGGTGGCCGCCACCAGCGTCATCA
CAATAGTAAAGTCCAAGACGGATGCCCGATCGTACCCAACTTTCTTGTACAAAGTGGTTGATATCGGTAA
GCCTATCCCTAACCCTCTCCTCGGTCTCGATTCTACGTAGTAATGAACTAGTCCGTAACTTGAAAGTATT
TCGATTTCTTGGCTTTATATATCTTGTGGAAAGGACGATATGATCAAAGAGGGTTTGCTTCC
