>Addgene plasmid #144721 | TFORF3245 | depositor partial sequence | sequence record 286279 | Barcode
TATGATCAAAGAGGGTTTGCTTCC
